>Addgene plasmid #143223 | TFORF0553 | addgene full sequence | sequence record 396085 | Addgene NGS Result
TTAATGTAGTCTTATGCAATACTCTTGTAGTCTTGCAACATGGTAACGATGAGTTAGCAACATGCCTTAC
AAGGAGAGAAAAAGCACCGTGCATGCCGATTGGTGGAAGTAAGGTGGTACGATCGTGCCTTATTAGGAAG
GCAACAGACGGGTCTGACATGGATTGGACGAACCACTGAATTGCCGCATTGCAGAGATATTGTATTTAAG
TGCCTAGCTCGATACATAAACGGGTCTCTCTGGTTAGACCAGATCTGAGCCTGGGAGCTCTCTGGCTAAC
TAGGGAACCCACTGCTTAAGCCTCAATAAAGCTTGCCTTGAGTGCTTCAAGTAGTGTGTGCCCGTCTGTT
GTGTGACTCTGGTAACTAGAGATCCCTCAGACCCTTTTAGTCAGTGTGGAAAATCTCTAGCAGTGGCGCC
CGAACAGGGACTTGAAAGCGAAAGGGAAACCAGAGGAGCTCTCTCGACGCAGGACTCGGCTTGCTGAAGC
GCGCACGGCAAGAGGCGAGGGGCGGCGACTGGTGAGTACGCCAAAAATTTTGACTAGCGGAGGCTAGAAG
GAGAGAGATGGGTGCGAGAGCGTCAGTATTAAGCGGGGGAGAATTAGATCGCGATGGGAAAAAATTCGGT
TAAGGCCAGGGGGAAAGAAAAAATATAAATTAAAACATATAGTATGGGCAAGCAGGGAGCTAGAACGATT
CGCAGTTAATCCTGGCCTGTTAGAAACATCAGAAGGCTGTAGACAAATACTGGGACAGCTACAACCATCC
CTTCAGACAGGATCAGAAGAACTTAGATCATTATATAATACAGTAGCAACCCTCTATTGTGTGCATCAAA
GGATAGAGATAAAAGACACCAAGGAAGCTTTAGACAAGATAGAGGAAGAGCAAAACAAAAGTAAGACCAC
CGCACAGCAAGCGGCCGCTGATCTTCAGACCTGGAGGAGGAGATATGAGGGACAATTGGAGAAGTGAATT
ATATAAATATAAAGTAGTAAAAATTGAACCATTAGGAGTAGCACCCACCAAGGCAAAGAGAAGAGTGGTG
CAGAGAGAAAAAAGAGCAGTGGGAATAGGAGCTTTGTTCCTTGGGTTCTTGGGAGCAGCAGGAAGCACTA
TGGGCGCAGCGTCAATGACGCTGACGGTACAGGCCAGACAATTATTGTCTGGTATAGTGCAGCAGCAGAA
CAATTTGCTGAGGGCTATTGAGGCGCAACAGCATCTGTTGCAACTCACAGTCTGGGGCATCAAGCAGCTC
CAGGCAAGAATCCTGGCTGTGGAAAGATACCTAAAGGATCAACAGCTCCTGGGGATTTGGGGTTGCTCTG
GAAAACTCATTTGCACCACTGCTGTGCCTTGGAATGCTAGTTGGAGTAATAAATCTCTGGAACAGATTTG
GAATCACACGACCTGGATGGAGTGGGACAGAGAAATTAACAATTACACAAGCTTAATACACTCCTTAATT
GAAGAATCGCAAAACCAGCAAGAAAAGAATGAACAAGAATTATTGGAATTAGATAAATGGGCAAGTTTGT
GGAATTGGTTTAACATAACAAATTGGCTGTGGTATATAAAATTATTCATAATGATAGTAGGAGGCTTGGT
AGGTTTAAGAATAGTTTTTGCTGTACTTTCTATAGTGAATAGAGTTAGGCAGGGATATTCACCATTATCG
TTTCAGACCCACCTCCCAACCCCGAGGGGACCCATGCATTGCATCTCAATTAGTCAGCAACCAGGTGTGG
AAAGTCCCCAGGCTCCCCAGCAGGCAGAAGTATGCAAAGCATGCGTCTCAATTAGTCAGCAACCATAGTC
CCGCCCCTAACTCCGCCCATCCCGCCCCTAACTCCGCCCAGTTCCGCCCATTCTCCGCCCCATGGCTGAC
TAATTTTTTTTATTTATGCAGAGGCCGAGGCCGCCTCGGCCTCTGAGCTATTCCAGAAGTAGTGAGGAGG
CTTTTTTGGAGGCCTAGGCTTTTGCAAAAAGCTTTCTAGAGGTACCACCGGAGCTTACCATGACCGAGTA
CAAGCCCACGGTGCGCCTCGCCACCCGCGACGACGTCCCCAGGGCCGTACGCACCCTCGCCGCCGCGTTC
GCCGACTACCCCGCCACGCGCCACACCGTCGATCCGGACCGCCACATCGAGCGGGTCACCGAGCTGCAAG
AACTCTTCCTCACGCGCGTCGGGCTCGACATCGGCAAGGTGTGGGTCGCGGACGACGGCGCCGCCGTGGC
GGTCTGGACCACGCCGGAGAGCGTCGAAGCGGGGGCGGTGTTCGCCGAGATCGGCCCGCGCATGGCCGAG
TTGAGCGGTTCCCGGCTGGCCGCGCAGCAACAGATGGAAGGCCTCCTGGCGCCGCACCGGCCCAAGGAGC
CCGCGTGGTTCCTGGCCACCGTCGGCGTCTCGCCCGACCACCAGGGCAAGGGTCTGGGCAGCGCCGTCGT
GCTCCCCGGAGTGGAGGCGGCCGAGCGCGCCGGGGTGCCCGCCTTCCTGGAGACCTCCGCGCCCCGCAAC
CTCCCCTTCTACGAGCGGCTCGGCTTCACCGTCACCGCCGACGTCGAGGTGCCCGAAGGACCGCGCACCT
GGTGCATGACCCGCAAGCCCGGTGCCAGTTAACGAATTCTAGATCTTGAGACAAATGGCAGTATTCATCC
ACAATTTTAAAAGAAAAGGGGGGATTGGGGGGTACAGTGCAGGGGAAAGAATAGTAGACATAATAGCAAC
AGACATACAAACTAAAGAATTACAAAAACAAATTACAAAAATTCAAAATTTTCGGGTTTATTACAGGGAC
AGCAGAGATCCACTTTGGCGCCGGCTCGAGGCCTGCAGGTGCAAAGATGGATAAAGTTTTAAACAGAGAG
GAATCTTTGCAGCTAATGGACCTTCTAGGTCTTGAAAGGAGTGGGAATTGGCTCCGGTGCCCGTCAGTGG
GCAGAGCGCACATCGCCCACAGTCCCCGAGAAGTTGGGGGGAGGGGTCGGCAATTGAACCGGTGCCTAGA
GAAGGTGGCGCGGGGTAAACTGGGAAAGTGATGTCGTGTACTGGCTCCGCCTTTTTCCCGAGGGTGGGGG
AGAACCGTATATAAGTGCAGTAGTCGCCGTGAACGTTCTTTTTCGCAACGGGTTTGCCGCCAGAACACAG
GTAAGTGCCGTGTGTGGTTCCCGCGGGCCTGGCCTCTTTACGGGTTATGGCCCTTGCGTGCCTTGAATTA
CTTCCACCTGGCTGCAGTACGTGATTCTTGATCCCGAGCTTCGGGTTGGAAGTGGGTGGGAGAGTTCGAG
GCCTTGCGCTTAAGGAGCCCCTTCGCCTCGTGCTTGAGTTGAGGCCTGGCCTGGGCGCTGGGGCCGCCGC
GTGCGAATCTGGTGGCACCTTCGCGCCTGTCTCGCTGCTTTCGATAAGTCTCTAGCCATTTAAAATTTTT
GATGACCTGCTGCGACGCTTTTTTTCTGGCAAGATAGTCTTGTAAATGCGGGCCAAGATCTGCACACTGG
TATTTCGGTTTTTGGGGCCGCGGGCGGCGACGGGGCCCGTGCGTCCCAGCGCACATGTTCGGCGAGGCGG
GGCCTGCGAGCGCGGCCACCGAGAATCGGACGGGGGTAGTCTCAAGCTGGCCGGCCTGCTCTGGTGCCTG
GCCTCGCGCCGCCGTGTATCGCCCCGCCCTGGGCGGCAAGGCTGGCCCGGTCGGCACCAGTTGCGTGAGC
GGAAAGATGGCCGCTTCCCGGCCCTGCTGCAGGGAGCTCAAAATGGAGGACGCGGCGCTCGGGAGAGCGG
GCGGGTGAGTCACCCACACAAAGGAAAAGGGCCTTTCCGTCCTCAGCCGTCGCTTCATGTGACTCCACGG
AGTACCGGGCGCCGTCCAGGCACCTCGATTAGTTCTCGAGCTTTTGGAGTACGTCGTCTTTAGGTTGGGG
GGAGGGGTTTTATGCGATGGAGTTTCCCCACACTGAGTGGGTGGAGACTGAAGTTAGGCCAGCTTGGCAC
TTGATGTAATTCTCCTTGGAATTTGCCCTTTTTGAGTTTGGATCTTGGTTCATTCTCAAGCCTCAGACAG
TGGTTCAAAGTTTTTTTCTTCCATTTCAGGTGTCGTGAGGCTAGCACCGCCACCATGCTATGTGATGAAG
AAGCCCAGAAGAGGAAAGCAAAGGAGTCAGGGATGGCTCTTCCTCAGGGACGCTTGACATTCATGGACGT
GGCCATCGAATTCTCTCAGGAGGAGTGGAAATCCCTGGACCCTGGACAGAGGGCTTTATACAGGGACGTG
ATGTTGGAGAACTACAGGAACCTGGTCTTTCTGGGGAGGAGCTGTGTATTGGGAAGCAATGCAGAAAACA
AGCCTATTAAAAATCAACTTGGATTAACCCTTGAGGCACATCTGTCTGAATTGCAGCTGTTTCAAGCCGG
AAGGAAAATTTACAGAAGTAATCAAGTTGAAAAGTTTACAAACCATCGTTCCTCAGTTTCACCACTTCAA
AAAATTTCTTCTAGTTTCACAACACACATTTTTAATAAATATAGAAATGATCTTATTGATTTCCCATTAC
TCCCACAAGAAGAGAAAGCATACATTAGAGGAAAATCTTATGAATATGAATGTAGTGAAGATGGTGAAGT
TTTTAGAGTCCGTGCAAGCCTTACTAACCATCAAGTAATCCATACTGCAGAGAAACCTTACAAATGTACT
GAATGTGGCAAGGTCTTCAGTCGCAATTCACACCTTGTAGAACATTGGAGAATTCATACTGGACAGAAGC
CTTACAAATGTAGTGAATGTGACAAGGTGTTTAATCGCAATTCAAACCTTGCACGACATCAAAGAATTCA
TACTGGAGAGAAGCCTCACAAATGTAACGAATGTGGCAAAGCTTTTAGAGAGTGTTCGGGACTTACTACC
CATCTTGTAATCCATACTGGAGAGAAACCTTACAAATGTAATGAGTGTGGCAAGAACTTCAGGCACAAAT
TTTCTCTAACCAATCATCAGAGAAGTCACACGGCGGAAAAACCTTACAAATGTAATGAATGTGGCAAGGT
CTTTAGTCTGCTTTCATACCTTGCACGGCATCAAATAATTCATAGTACAGAGAAGCCCTACAAATGTAAC
GAATGTGGAAGAGCATTTCACAAGCGTCCGGGCCTTATGGCCCATCTTCTAATCCATACTGGAGAGAAAC
CTTACAAATGTAATGAATGTGACAAAGTCTTTGGGCGCAAATTATACCTAACCAACCATCAGAGAATTCA
TACTGGAGAGAGACCTTACAAGTGTAATGCATGTGGCAAGGTCTTCAATCAAAATCCACACCTTTCACGA
CATCGGAAAATTCATGCTGGAGAGAATTCACTGCGTACCTTACAGATGGAATAGTAATGAACTAGTCCGT
AACTTGAAAGTATTTCGATTTCTTGGCTTTATATATCTTGTGGAAAGGACGATGGAAGACAATACTGTTA
CTTTGAACGCGTTAAGTCGACAATCAACCTCTGGATTACAAAATTTGTGAAAGATTGACTGGTATTCTTA
ACTATGTTGCTCCTTTTACGCTATGTGGATACGCTGCTTTAATGCCTTTGTATCATGCTATTGCTTCCCG
TATGGCTTTCATTTTCTCCTCCTTGTATAAATCCTGGTTGCTGTCTCTTTATGAGGAGTTGTGGCCCGTT
GTCAGGCAACGTGGCGTGGTGTGCACTGTGTTTGCTGACGCAACCCCCACTGGTTGGGGCATTGCCACCA
CCTGTCAGCTCCTTTCCGGGACTTTCGCTTTCCCCCTCCCTATTGCCACGGCGGAACTCATCGCCGCCTG
CCTTGCCCGCTGCTGGACAGGGGCTCGGCTGTTGGGCACTGACAATTCCGTGGTGTTGTCGGGGAAATCA
TCGTCCTTTCCTTGGCTGCTCGCCTGTGTTGCCACCTGGATTCTGCGCGGGACGTCCTTCTGCTACGTCC
CTTCGGCCCTCAATCCAGCGGACCTTCCTTCCCGCGGCCTGCTGCCGGCTCTGCGGCCTCTTCCGCGTCT
TCGCCTTCGCCCTCAGACGAGTCGGATCTCCCTTTGGGCCGCCTCCCCGCGTCGACTTTAAGACCAATGA
CTTACAAGGCAGCTGTAGATCTTAGCCACTTTTTAAAAGAAAAGGGGGGACTGGAAGGGCTAATTCACTC
CCAACGAAGACAAGATCTGCTTTTTGCTTGTACTGGGTCTCTCTGGTTAGACCAGATCTGAGCCTGGGAG
CTCTCTGGCTAACTAGGGAACCCACTGCTTAAGCCTCAATAAAGCTTGCCTTGAGTGCTTCAAGTAGTGT
GTGCCCGTCTGTTGTGTGACTCTGGTAACTAGAGATCCCTCAGACCCTTTTAGTCAGTGTGGAAAATCTC
TAGCAGTACGTATAGTAGTTCATGTCATCTTATTATTCAGTATTTATAACTTGCAAAGAAATGAATATCA
GAGAGTGAGAGGAACTTGTTTATTGCAGCTTATAATGGTTACAAATAAAGCAATAGCATCACAAATTTCA
CAAATAAAGCATTTTTTTCACTGCATTCTAGTTGTGGTTTGTCCAAACTCATCAATGTATCTTATCATGT
CTGGCTCTAGCTATCCCGCCCCTAACTCCGCCCATCCCGCCCCTAACTCCGCCCAGTTCCGCCCATTCTC
CGCCCCATGGCTGACTAATTTTTTTTATTTATGCAGAGGCCGAGGCCGCCTCGGCCTCTGAGCTATTCCA
GAAGTAGTGAGGAGGCTTTTTTGGAGGCCTAGGGACGTACCCAATTCGCCCTATAGTGAGTCGTATTACG
CGCGCTCACTGGCCGTCGTTTTACAACGTCGTGACTGGGAAAACCCTGGCGTTACCCAACTTAATCGCCT
TGCAGCACATCCCCCTTTCGCCAGCTGGCGTAATAGCGAAGAGGCCCGCACCGATCGCCCTTCCCAACAG
TTGCGCAGCCTGAATGGCGAATGGG
[124 nt withheld, positions 6956-7079]
C
[91 nt withheld, positions 7081-7171]
A
[49 nt withheld, positions 7173-7221]
CCTTTGACGTTGGAGTCCACGTTCTTT
[37 nt withheld, positions 7249-7285]
ACCCTATCTCGGTCTATTCTTTTGATTTATAAGGGATTTTGCCGATTTCGGCCTATTGGTTAAAAAATGA
GCTGATTTAACAAAAATTTAACGCGAATTTTAACAAAATATTAACGCTTACAATTTAGGTGGCACTTTTC
GGGGAAATGTGCGCGGAACCCCTATTTGTTTATTTTTCTAAATACATTCAAATATGTATCCGCTCATGAG
ACAATAACCCTGATAAATGCTTCAATAATATTGAAAAAGGAAGAGTATGAGTATTCAACATTTCCGTGTC
GCCCTTATTCCCTTTTTTGCGGCATTTTGCCTTCCTGTTTTTGCTCACCCAGAAACGCTGGTGAAAGTAA
AAGATGCTGAAGATCAGTTGGGTGCACGAGTGGGTTACATCGAACTGGATCTCAACAGCGGTAAGATCCT
TGAGAGTTTTCGCCCCGAAGAACGTTTTCCAATGATGAGCACTTTTAAAGTTCTGCTATGTGGCGCGGTA
TTATCCCGTATTGACGCCGGGCAAGAGCAACTCGGTCGCCGCATACACTATTCTCAGAATGACTTGGTTG
AGTACTCACCAGTCACAGAAAAGCATCTTACGGATGGCATGACAGTAAGAGAATTATGCAGTGCTGCCAT
AACCATGAGTGATAACACTGCGGCCAACTTACTTCTGACAACGATCGGAGGACCGAAGGAGCTAACCGCT
TTTTTGCACAACATGGGGGATCATGTAACTCGCCTTGATCGTTGGGAACCGGAGCTGAATGAAGCCATAC
CAAACGACGAGCGTGACACCACGATGCCTGTAGCAATGGCAACAACGTTGCGCAAACTATTAACTGGCGA
ACTACTTACTCTAGCTTCCCGGCAACAATTAATAGACTGGATGGAGGCGGATAAAGTTGCAGGACCACTT
CTGCGCTCGGCCCTTCCGGCTGGCTGGTTTATTGCTGATAAATCTGGAGCCGGTGAGCGTGGGTCTCGCG
GTATCATTGCAGCACTGGGGCCAGATGGTAAGCCCTCCCGTATCGTAGTTATCTACACGACGGGGAGTCA
GGCAACTATGGATGAACGAAATAGACAGATCGCTGAGATAGGTGCCTCACTGATTAAGCATTGGTAACTG
TCAGACCAAGTTTACTCATATATACTTTAGATTGATTTAAAACTTCATTTTTAATTTAAAAGGATCTAGG
TGAAGATCCTTTTTGATAATCTCATGACCAAAATCCCTTAACGTGAGTTTTCGTTCCACTGAGCGTCAGA
CCCCGTAGAAAAGATCAAAGGATCTTCTTGAGATCCTTTTTTTCTGCGCGTAATCTGCTGCTTGCAAACA
AAAAAACCACCGCTACCAGCGGTGGTTTGTTTGCCGGATCAAGAGCTACCAACTCTTTTTCCGAAGGTAA
CTGGCTTCAGCAGAGCGCAGATACCAAATACTGTTCTTCTAGTGTAGCCGTAGTTAGGCCACCACTTCAA
GAACTCTGTAGCACCGCCTACATACCTCGCTCTGCTAATCCTGTTACCAGTGGCTGCTGCCAGTGGCGAT
AAGTCGTGTCTTACCGGGTTGGACTCAAGACGATAGTTACCGGATAAGGCGCAGCGGTCGGGCTGAACGG
GGGGTTCGTGCACACAGCCCAGCTTGGAGCGAACGACCTACACCGAACTGAGATACCTACAGCGTGAGCT
ATGAGAAAGCGCCACGCTTCCCGAAGGGAGAAAGGCGGACAGGTATCCGGTAAGCGGCAGGGTCGGAACA
GGAGAGCGCACGAGGGAGCTTCCAGGGGGAAACGCCTGGTATCTTTATAGTCCTGTCGGGTTTCGCCACC
TCTGACTTGAGCGTCGATTTTTGTGATGCTCGTCAGGGGGGCGGAGCCTATGGAAAAACGCCAGCAACGC
GGCCTTTTTACGGTTCCTGGCCTTTTGCTGGCCTTTTGCTCACATGTTCTTTCCTGCGTTATCCCCTGAT
TCTGTGGATAACCGTATTACCGCCTTTGAGTGAGCTGATACCGCTCGCCGCAGCCGAACGACCGAGCGCA
GCGAGTCAGTGAGCGAGGAAGCGGAAGAGCGCCCAATACGCAAACCGCCTCTCCCCGCGCGTTGGCCGAT
TCATTAATGCAGCTGGCACGACAGGTTTCCCGACTGGAAAGCGGGCAGTGAGCGCAACGCAATTAATGTG
AGTTAGCTCACTCATTAGGCACCCCAGGCTTTACACTTTATGCTTCCGGCTCGTATGTTGTGTGGAATTG
TGAGCGGATAACAATTTCACACAGGAAACAGCTATGACCATGATTACGCCAAGCGCGCAATTAACCCTCA
CTAAAGGGAACAAAAGCTGGAGCTGCAAGC
Features (pLannotate 1.2.2; 31 found; start..end, strand, type, name):
      5..231     +  promoter       RSV promoter: Rous sarcoma virus enhancer/promoter
    232..412     +  LTR            5' LTR (truncated): truncated 5' long terminal repeat (LTR) from HIV-1
    459..584     +  misc_feature   HIV-1 Ψ: packaging signal of human immunodeficiency virus type 1
    568..931     +  CDS            HIV-1 gag (fragment): gag protein from human immunodeficiency virus 1; gag
   1077..1310    +  misc_feature   RRE: The Rev response element (RRE) of HIV-1 allows for Rev-dependent mRNA export from the nucleus to the cytoplasm.
   1687..1713    +  CDS            Rev (fragment): human immunodeficiency virus 1 (HIV-1) Rev protein; rev; enhances nuclear export of unspliced and incompletely spliced viral mRNAs
   1720..1743    +  promoter       SV40 promoter (fragment): SV40 early promoter
   1744..1815    +  promoter       SV40 promoter (fragment): SV40 enhancer and early promoter
   1839..1974    +  rep_origin     SV40 ori: SV40 origin of replication
   2020..2616    +  CDS            PuroR (fragment): puromycin N-acetyltransferase; pac from Streptomyces; confers resistance to puromycin
   2665..2782    +  misc_feature   cPPT/CTS: central polypurine tract and central termination sequence of HIV-1
   2847..2913    +  CDS            small t antigen (fragment): SV40 (simian virus 40) small t antigen
   2920..4098    +  promoter       EF-1α promoter: strong constitutive promoter for human elongation factor EF-1α
   4163..4660    +  CDS            ZNF766 (fragment): ZN766_HUMAN - Experimental evidence at protein level: Swiss-Prot protein existence level 1. May be involved in transcriptional regulation. From Homo sapiens (Human).
   5387..5440    +  promoter       U6 promoter (fragment): RNA polymerase III promoter for human U6 snRNA
   5482..6070    +  misc_feature   WPRE: woodchuck hepatitis virus posttranscriptional regulatory element
   6121..6140    +  misc_feature   cPPT/CTS (fragment): central polypurine tract and central termination sequence of HIV-1
   6142..6375    +  LTR            3' LTR (ΔU3): self-inactivating 3' long terminal repeat (LTR) from HIV-1
   6453..6574    +  polyA_signal   SV40 poly(A) signal: SV40 polyadenylation signal
   6614..6749    +  rep_origin     SV40 ori: SV40 origin of replication
   6770..6788    -  promoter       T7 promoter: promoter for bacteriophage T7 RNA polymerase
   6796..6951    +  CDS            lacZα (fragment): LacZα fragment of β-galactosidase; lacZ fragment
   6956..7384    +  rep_origin     f1 ori (sequence partly withheld): f1 bacteriophage origin of replication; arrow indicates direction of (+) strand synthesis
   7437..7541    +  promoter       AmpR promoter: bla
   7542..8402    +  CDS            AmpR: β-lactamase; bla; confers resistance to ampicillin, carbenicillin, and related antibiotics
   8573..9161    +  rep_origin     ori: high-copy-number ColE1/pMB1/pBR322/pUC origin of replication
   9344..9436    +  CDS            lacI (fragment): lac repressor; lacI; The lac repressor binds to the lac operator to inhibit transcription in E. coli. This inhibition can be relieved by adding lactose or isopropyl-β-D-thiogalactopyranoside (IPTG).
   9449..9470    +  protein_bind   CAP binding site: CAP binding activates transcription in the presence of cAMP. E. coli catabolite activator protein
   9485..9515    +  promoter       lac promoter: promoter for the E. coli lac operon
   9523..9539    +  protein_bind   lac operator: The lac repressor binds to the lac operator to inhibit transcription in E. coli. This inhibition can be relieved by adding lactose or isopropyl-β-D-thiogalactopyranoside (IPTG). lac repressor encoded by lacI
   9584..9602    +  promoter       T3 promoter: promoter for bacteriophage T3 RNA polymerase
