[The description below was written by a language model from this plasmid's Addgene catalogue record and pLannotate feature annotations shown in this document.]
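Description:
TFORF0553 is a third-generation-style, self-inactivating lentiviral expression plasmid built on the pLX_TRC317 backbone and carrying the human zinc-finger transcription factor ZNF610 as a synthesized open reading frame of about 1.4 kb. In bacteria it is maintained through a high-copy ColE1/pUC-type origin with ampicillin selection (AmpR under its own promoter). An f1 origin and remnants of a lac/T3/T7 cloning region are also present. The depositor notes that the plasmid can recombine, as is common for LTR-containing vectors.

The viral genome is transcribed from an RSV promoter fused to a truncated HIV-1 5' LTR. This is followed by the Ψ packaging signal with a gag fragment, the Rev response element for Rev-dependent nuclear export, and a cPPT/CTS element, which aids nuclear import of the reverse-transcribed genome. It ends in a ΔU3 3' LTR that inactivates LTR promoter activity after integration, with an SV40 poly(A) signal downstream. Two cassettes lie between the LTRs. An SV40 early promoter drives puromycin N-acetyltransferase for selecting transduced mammalian cells, and a full-length EF-1α promoter drives the ZNF610 ORF, followed by WPRE to enhance transcript stability and expression. The automated annotation labels part of the ORF region as a ZNF766 fragment, most likely reflecting homology between related zinc-finger proteins rather than a different insert.

According to the record, each member of this collection also carries a unique 24-bp barcode, which is not annotated in the feature table. The barcode allows the overexpressed transcription factor to be identified in pooled screens, such as those for factors that direct cell differentiation.
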