Addgene plasmid #143223: TFORF0553
Purpose: Lentiviral vector for overexpressing transcription factor ORFs with unique 24-bp barcodes. Barcodes facilitate identification of transcription factors in pooled screens.
Depositing lab: Feng Zhang. Depositing organization: Broad Institute. Publication: A transcription factor atlas of directed differentiation. Joung J, Ma S, Tay T, Geiger-Schuller KR, Kirchgatterer PC, Verdine VK, Guo B, Arias-Garcia MA, Allen WE, Singh A, Kuksenko O, Abudayyeh OO, Gootenberg JS, Fu Z, Macrae RK, Buenrostro JD, Regev A, Zhang F. Cell. 2023 Jan 5;186(1):209-229.e26. doi: 10.1016/j.cell.2022.11.026. PubMed 36608654.
Backbone
  Vector backbone: pLX_TRC317
  Backbone manufacturer: Broad Institute Genetic Perturbation Platform
  Backbone size w/o insert (bp): 8264
  Vector type: Mammalian Expression, Lentiviral
  Selectable markers: Puromycin
Growth in bacteria
  Bacterial resistance: Ampicillin, 100 μg/mL
  Growth temperature: 37°C
  Growth strain: NEB Stable
  Copy number: High Copy
Gene/Insert
  Gene/Insert name: ZNF610
  Species: H. sapiens (human)
  Insert size (bp): 1361
  Entrez Gene: ZNF610
  Promoter: EF1a
  Cloning method: Unknown
  Sequencing primers: 5′ GGGTGGAGACTGAAGTTAGGCCAG; 3′ CACATAGCGTAAAAGGAGCAACATAG
Terms and licenses: Academic/Nonprofit Terms; Industry Terms: Not Available to Industry
Depositor comments: NM_001161427,ENST00000601151,ENST00000613461 . The transcription factor ORF portion of this plasmid was synthesized by Genewiz. Please test multiple small colonies in case of plasmid recombination. To make this collection available in a timely manner, a portion of this collection was not fully sequenced by Addgene. If an Addgene verified full plasmid sequence is not available, please contact us prior to placing an order to request the full sequence.
How to cite: TFORF0553 was a gift from Feng Zhang (Addgene plasmid # 143223 ; http://n2t.net/addgene:143223 ; RRID:Addgene_143223)
