>Addgene plasmid #143223 | TFORF0553 | depositor partial sequence | sequence record 281807 | Insert
ACCGCCACCATGCTATGTGATGAAGAAGCCCAGAAGAGGAAAGCAAAGGAGTCAGGGATGGCTCTTCCTC
AGGGACGCTTGACATTCATGGACGTGGCCATCGAATTCTCTCAGGAGGAGTGGAAATCCCTGGACCCTGG
ACAGAGGGCTTTATACAGGGACGTGATGTTGGAGAACTACAGGAACCTGGTCTTTCTGGGGAGGAGCTGT
GTATTGGGAAGCAATGCAGAAAACAAGCCTATTAAAAATCAACTTGGATTAACCCTTGAGGCACATCTGT
CTGAATTGCAGCTGTTTCAAGCCGGAAGGAAAATTTACAGAAGTAATCAAGTTGAAAAGTTTACAAACCA
TCGTTCCTCAGTTTCACCACTTCAAAAAATTTCTTCTAGTTTCACAACACACATTTTTAATAAATATAGA
AATGATCTTATTGATTTCCCATTACTCCCACAAGAAGAGAAAGCATACATTAGAGGAAAATCTTATGAAT
ATGAATGTAGTGAAGATGGTGAAGTTTTTAGAGTCCGTGCAAGCCTTACTAACCATCAAGTAATCCATAC
TGCAGAGAAACCTTACAAATGTACTGAATGTGGCAAGGTCTTCAGTCGCAATTCACACCTTGTAGAACAT
TGGAGAATTCATACTGGACAGAAGCCTTACAAATGTAGTGAATGTGACAAGGTGTTTAATCGCAATTCAA
ACCTTGCACGACATCAAAGAATTCATACTGGAGAGAAGCCTCACAAATGTAACGAATGTGGCAAAGCTTT
TAGAGAGTGTTCGGGACTTACTACCCATCTTGTAATCCATACTGGAGAGAAACCTTACAAATGTAATGAG
TGTGGCAAGAACTTCAGGCACAAATTTTCTCTAACCAATCATCAGAGAAGTCACACGGCGGAAAAACCTT
ACAAATGTAATGAATGTGGCAAGGTCTTTAGTCTGCTTTCATACCTTGCACGGCATCAAATAATTCATAG
TACAGAGAAGCCCTACAAATGTAACGAATGTGGAAGAGCATTTCACAAGCGTCCGGGCCTTATGGCCCAT
CTTCTAATCCATACTGGAGAGAAACCTTACAAATGTAATGAATGTGACAAAGTCTTTGGGCGCAAATTAT
ACCTAACCAACCATCAGAGAATTCATACTGGAGAGAGACCTTACAAGTGTAATGCATGTGGCAAGGTCTT
CAATCAAAATCCACACCTTTCACGACATCGGAAAATTCATGCTGGAGAGAATTCACTGCGTACCTTACAG
ATGGAATAGTAATGAACTAGTCCGTAACTTGAAAGTATTTCGATTTCTTGGCTTTATATATCTTGTGGAA
AGGACGATGGAAGACAATACTGTTACTTTGA
