>Addgene plasmid #143223 | TFORF0553 | depositor partial sequence | sequence record 281808 | Barcode
TGGAAGACAATACTGTTACTTTGA
